Addgene plasmid #135843: D27_Ld_240060
Purpose: Expression of Leishmania donovani ectodomain in mammalian cells
Depositing lab: Gavin Wright. Depositing organization: Wellcome Sanger Institute. Publication: Systematic identification of genes encoding cell surface and secreted proteins that are essential for in vitro growth and infection in Leishmania donovani. Roberts AJ, Ong HB, Clare S, Brandt C, Harcourt K, Franssen SU, Cotton JA, Muller-Sienerth N, Wright GJ. PLoS Pathog. 2022 Feb 24;18(2):e1010364. doi: 10.1371/journal.ppat.1010364. eCollection 2022 Feb. PubMed 35202447.
Backbone
  Vector backbone: pTT3
  Backbone manufacturer: Yves Durocher, NRC
  Backbone size w/o insert (bp): 6132
  Vector type: Mammalian Expression
Growth in bacteria
  Bacterial resistance: Ampicillin, 100 μg/mL
  Growth temperature: 37°C
  Growth strain: DH5alpha
  Copy number: High Copy
Gene/Insert
  Gene/Insert name: hypothetical protein, conserved (alt name: LDPBK_240060)
  Species: Leishmania donovani
  Insert size (bp): 768
  Tag / fusion protein: biotinylation sequence and His tag (C terminal on insert)
  Cloning method: Unknown
Terms and licenses: Academic/Nonprofit Terms; Industry Terms: Not Available to Industry
How to cite: D27_Ld_240060 was a gift from Gavin Wright (Addgene plasmid # 135843 ; http://n2t.net/addgene:135843 ; RRID:Addgene_135843)
