[The description below was written by a language model from this plasmid's Addgene catalogue record and pLannotate feature annotations shown in this document.]
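Description:
D27_Ld_240060 is a mammalian expression plasmid built on the pTT3 backbone and designed to produce the ectodomain of a Leishmania donovani protein as a soluble, secreted recombinant in mammalian cells. It is propagated in E. coli through a high-copy ColE1/pUC-type origin and selected with ampicillin via the β-lactamase gene. The backbone also carries a fragment of the Epstein-Barr virus oriP element, which allows episomal maintenance and enhanced transient expression in mammalian cell lines that supply EBNA1. The short lac regulatory elements, lacI fragment, tet promoter fragment and β-lactamase fragment in the feature table appear to be cloning-vector remnants rather than functional parts of the design.

The expression cassette spans the numbering origin of the circular sequence. The CMV enhancer and immediate early promoter are followed by adenovirus-derived leader and splice sequences and a chimeric intron fragment, which promote efficient mRNA processing; the antisense "PTP" annotation in this region most likely reflects these adenoviral sequences rather than an intended coding region. A mouse immunoglobulin heavy chain signal sequence fragment then directs the product into the secretory pathway, and a rabbit β-globin polyadenylation signal ends the transcript. The unannotated stretch between the signal peptide and the poly(A) signal presumably holds the 768 bp insert, a conserved hypothetical protein (LDPBK_240060), with its C-terminal biotinylation sequence and His tag, although the table does not annotate these. The tags allow enzymatic biotinylation for capture on streptavidin and purification by metal affinity. The associated study concerned the systematic identification of L. donovani cell surface and secreted proteins.
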