Features (pLannotate 1.2.2; 17 found; start..end, strand, type, name):
      2..201     +  promoter       CMV promoter: human cytomegalovirus (CMV) immediate early promoter
    269..307     +  misc_feature   Ad SA (fragment): adenovirus major late transcript splice acceptor (Friedrich and Soriano, 1991)
    340..549     -  CDS            PTP (fragment): TERM_ADE02 - Experimental evidence at protein level: Swiss-Prot protein existence level 1. Protein covalently bound to the viral DNA that acts as a primer for viral genomic replication by DNA strand displacement. Assembles on the viral origin of replication in an initiation complex with viral polymerase, DBP, host NFIA and host POU2F1/OCT1. During initiation, the polymerase covalently couples the first dCTP with Ser- 580 of pTP. The terminal protein stimulates the template activity over 20 fold compared to protein-free templates. Neo-synthesized viral genomes are linked to two preterminal prot
    580..669     +  intron         chimeric intron (fragment): chimera between introns from adenovirus and immunoglobulin heavy chain genes
    688..734     +  CDS            IgH signal sequence (fragment): signal sequence from the mouse immunoglobulin heavy chain variable region
   1747..1802    +  polyA_signal   β-globin poly(A) signal: rabbit β-globin polyadenylation signal (Gil and Proudfoot, 1987)
   2316..3997    -  rep_origin     oriP (fragment): Epstein-Barr virus oriP replication origin (Yates et al., 2000)
   4124..4228    +  promoter       AmpR promoter: bla
   4229..5089    +  CDS            AmpR: β-lactamase; bla; confers resistance to ampicillin, carbenicillin, and related antibiotics
   5260..5848    +  rep_origin     ori: high-copy-number ColE1/pMB1/pBR322/pUC origin of replication
   6031..6123    +  CDS            lacI (fragment): lac repressor; lacI; The lac repressor binds to the lac operator to inhibit transcription in E. coli. This inhibition can be relieved by adding lactose or isopropyl-β-D-thiogalactopyranoside (IPTG).
   6136..6157    +  protein_bind   CAP binding site: CAP binding activates transcription in the presence of cAMP. E. coli catabolite activator protein
   6172..6202    +  promoter       lac promoter: promoter for the E. coli lac operon
   6210..6226    +  protein_bind   lac operator: The lac repressor binds to the lac operator to inhibit transcription in E. coli. This inhibition can be relieved by adding lactose or isopropyl-β-D-thiogalactopyranoside (IPTG). lac repressor encoded by lacI
   6296..6312    +  promoter       tet promoter (fragment): E. coli promoter for tetracycline efflux protein gene
   6322..6347    -  CDS            bla(M) (fragment): β-lactamase lacking the signal sequence; bla(M); allows cytosolic expression of β-lactamase
   6521..6900    +  enhancer       CMV enhancer: human cytomegalovirus immediate early enhancer
>Addgene plasmid #135843 | D27_Ld_240060 | addgene full sequence | sequence record 274540 | Addgene NGS Result
GTGATGCGGTTTTGGCAGTACACCAATGGGCGTGGATAGCGGTTTGACTCACGGGGATTTCCAAGTCTCC
ACCCCATTGACGTCAATGGGAGTTTGTTTTGGCACCAAAATCAACGGGACTTTCCAAAATGTCGTAATAA
CCCCGCCCCGTTGACGCAAATGGGCGGTAGGCGTGTACGGTGGGAGGTCTATATAAGCAGAGCTCGTTTA
GTGAACCGTCAGATCCTCACTCTCTTCCGCATCGCTGTCTGCGAGGGCCAGCTGTTGGGCTCGCGGTTGA
GGACAAACTCTTCGCGGTCTTTCCAGTACTCTTGGATCGGAAACCCGTCGGCCTCCGAACGGTACTCCGC
CACCGAGGGACCTGAGCGAGTCCGCATCGACCGGATCGGAAAACCTCTCGAGAAAGGCGTCTAACCAGTC
ACAGTCGCAAGGTAGGCTGAGCACCGTGGCGGGCGGCAGCGGGTGGCGGTCGGGGTTGTTTCTGGCGGAG
GTGCTGCTGATGATGTAATTAAAGTAGGCGGTCTTGAGACGGCGGATGGTCGAGGTGAGGTGTGGCAGGC
TTGAGATCCAGCTGTTGGGGTGAGTACTCCCTCTCAAAAGCGGGCATTACTTCTGCGCTAAGATTGTCAG
TTTCCAAAAACGAGGAGGATTTGATATTCACCTGGCCCGATCTGGCCATACACTTGAGTGACAATGACAT
CCACTTTGCCTTTCTCTCCACAGGTGTCCACTCCCAGGTCCAAGTTTGCCACCATGGAGTTTCAGACCCA
GGTACTCATGTCCCTGCTGCTCTGCATGTCTGGTGCGGCCGCCACCGACAGCAGCTTCAACTTCGAGGCC
CAGGTCATCCTGGAAAACGCCACCGTGAACAGCGACTTCGTGGTCACCACCGGCTTCACCGAGCTGATCA
CCACAGCCCTGCAGAACGTGGCCAACCCCCCCAGCCCTCTGAGAACCGTGGTGCAGGCCGTGCCCCCCCA
CCTGGTCATCATGCTGAGCATGTGGTACACCGGCGAGCCCGAGAGCGTGCAGACCGCCATCAGCAACATC
AACAAGACCTACACCAAGTGGGCCAGCGGCGACACCCTGGCCGTGTCTGGCGCCCTGAGCCACACCTGTA
GCACCAACATCGGCCAGCAGCCCACCTTCATCAATTACACCAACAGCTGCAGCAGCTGGGACGCCCTGCT
GCCCCCTAGCAGCAATCAGACCTGCTGGCGGAACCTGAGCCTGACCTTCTACACCGCCGTGACCAGCCAG
AGCGACCCCAGAGCCAGCCTGCAGTCCAGCCTGTGCAGCTTCCTGCCCACCGACTGCGGCCTGATCACAT
ACGACGACCTGACCCGGACACAGGTCACAATCAGCGACAGCGTCGTGACCGTGAATGTGATGCCCTTCAC
CGTGATGAGCGAGAACAGAGAGGCCACACTGGCCACCCTGGTCACCTACGCCCAGTACGCCAGCGTGCTG
GTGGAACACAACATCGTGTACATCCTGGCCAACGGCGTCCAGGTGTTCTTTCAGGGCGACCCCCAGTCCT
TCAGCATCAACGGCACCTTCGAGCAGTGCGTGAAGAAGATGGGCGCGCCCGGCAGCCTGCACCACATCCT
GGACGCCCAGAAGATGCTGTGGAACCACAGGGACAGGAACCTGCCTCCTCTGGCCCCTCTGGGCCCCCAC
CACCATCACCACCATTGAGTCTAGACACGTGATTAATTAAGGATCCCCCGACCTCGACCTCTGGCTAATA
AAGGAAATTTATTTTCATTGCAATAGTGTGTTGGAATTTTTTGTGTCTCTCACTCGGAAGGACATATGGG
AGGGCAAATCATTTGGTCGAGATCCCTCGGAGATCTCTAGCTAGAGGATCGATCCCCGCCCCGGACGAAC
TAAACCTGACTACGACATCTCTGCCCCTTCTTCGCGGGGCAGTGCATGTAATCCCTTCAGTTGGTTGGTA
CAACTTGCCAACTGGGCCCTGTTCCACATGTGACACGGGGGGGGACCAAACACAAAGGGGTTCTCTGACT
GTAGTTGACATCCTTATAAATGGATGTGCACATTTGCCAACACTGAGTGGCTTTCATCCTGGAGCAGACT
TTGCAGTCTGTGGACTGCAACACAACATTGCCTTTATGTGTAACTCTTGGCTGAAGCTCTTACACCAATG
CTGGGGGACATGTACCTCCCAGGGGCCCAGGAAGACTACGGGAGGCTACACCAACGTCAATCAGAGGGGC
CTGTGTAGCTACCGATAAGCGGACCCTCAAGAGGGCATTAGCAATAGTGTTTATAAGGCCCCCTTGTTAA
CCCTAAACGGGTAGCATATGCTTCCCGGGTAGTAGTATATACTATCCAGACTAACCCTAATTCAATAGCA
TATGTTACCCAACGGGAAGCATATGCTATCGAATTAGGGTTAGTAAAAGGGTCCTAAGGAACAGCGATAT
CTCCCACCCCATGAGCTGTCACGGTTTTATTTACATGGGGTCAGGATTCCACGAGGGTAGTGAACCATTT
TAGTCACAAGGGCAGTGGCTGAAGATCAAGGAGCGGGCAGTGAACTCTCCTGAATCTTCGCCTGCTTCTT
CATTCTCCTTCGTTTAGCTAATAGAATAACTGCTGAGTTGTGAACAGTAAGGTGTATGTGAGGTGCTCGA
AAACAAGGTTTCAGGTGACGCCCCCAGAATAAAATTTGGACGGGGGGTTCAGTGGTGGCATTGTGCTATG
ACACCAATATAACCCTCACAAACCCCTTGGGCAATAAATACTAGTGTAGGAATGAAACATTCTGAATATC
TTTAACAATAGAAATCCATGGGGTGGGGACAAGCCGTAAAGACTGGATGTCCATCTCACACGAATTTATG
GCTATGGGCAACACATAATCCTAGTGCAATATGATACTGGGGTTATTAAGATGTGTCCCAGGCAGGGACC
AAGACAGGTGAACCATGTTGTTACACTCTATTTGTAACAAGGGGAAAGAGAGTGGACGCCGACAGCAGCG
GACTCCACTGGTTGTCTCTAACACCCCCGAAAATTAAACGGGGCTCCACGCCAATGGGGCCCATAAACAA
AGACAAGTGGCCACTCTTTTTTTTGAAATTGTGGAGTGGGGGCACGCGTCAGCCCCCACACGCCGCCCTG
CGGTTTTGGACTGTAAAATAAGGGTGTAATAACTTGGCTGATTGTAACCCCGCTAACCACTGCGGTCAAA
CCACTTGCCCACAAAACCACTAATGGCACCCCGGGGAATACCTGCATAAGTAGGTGGGCGGGCCAAGATA
GGGGCGCGATTGCTGCGATCTGGAGGACAAATTACACACACTTGCGCCTGAGCGCCAAGCACAGGGTTGT
TGGTCCTCATATTCACGAGGTCGCTGAGAGCACGGTGGGCTAATGTTGCCATGGGTAGCATATACTACCC
AAATATCTGGATAGCATATGCTATCCTAATCTATATCTGGGTAGCATAGGCTATCCTAATCTATATCTGG
GTAGCATATGCTATCCTAATCTATATCTGGGTAGTATATGCTATCCTAATTTATATCTGGGTAGCATAGG
CTATCCTAATCTATATCTGGGTAGCATATGCTATCCTAATCTATATCTGGGTAGTATATGCTATCCTAAT
CTGTATCCGGGTAGCATATGCTATCCTAATAGAGATTAGGGTAGTATATGCTATCCTAATTTATATCTGG
GTAGCATATACTACCCAAATATCTGGATAGCATATGCTATCCTAATCTATATCTGGGTAGCATATGCTAT
CCTAATCTATATCTGGGTAGCATAGGCTATCCTAATCTATATCTGGGTAGCATATGCTATCCTAATCTAT
ATCTGGGTAGTATATGCTATCCTAATTTATATCTGGGTAGCATAGGCTATCCTAATCTATATCTGGGTAG
CATATGCTATCCTAATCTATATCTGGGTAGTATATGCTATCCTAATCTGTATCCGGGTAGCATATGCTAT
CCTCATGATAAGCTGTCAAACATGAGAATTTTCTTGAAGACGAAAGGGCCTCGTGATACGCCTATTTTTA
TAGGTTAATGTCATGATAATAATGGTTTCTTAGACGTCAGGTGGCACTTTTCGGGGAAATGTGCGCGGAA
CCCCTATTTGTTTATTTTTCTAAATACATTCAAATATGTATCCGCTCATGAGACAATAACCCTGATAAAT
GCTTCAATAATATTGAAAAAGGAAGAGTATGAGTATTCAACATTTCCGTGTCGCCCTTATTCCCTTTTTT
GCGGCATTTTGCCTTCCTGTTTTTGCTCACCCAGAAACGCTGGTGAAAGTAAAAGATGCTGAAGATCAGT
TGGGTGCACGAGTGGGTTACATCGAACTGGATCTCAACAGCGGTAAGATCCTTGAGAGTTTTCGCCCCGA
AGAACGTTTTCCAATGATGAGCACTTTTAAAGTTCTGCTATGTGGCGCGGTATTATCCCGTGTTGACGCC
GGGCAAGAGCAACTCGGTCGCCGCATACACTATTCTCAGAATGACTTGGTTGAGTACTCACCAGTCACAG
AAAAGCATCTTACGGATGGCATGACAGTAAGAGAATTATGCAGTGCTGCCATAACCATGAGTGATAACAC
TGCGGCCAACTTACTTCTGACAACGATCGGAGGACCGAAGGAGCTAACCGCTTTTTTGCACAACATGGGG
GATCATGTAACTCGCCTTGATCGTTGGGAACCGGAGCTGAATGAAGCCATACCAAACGACGAGCGTGACA
CCACGATGCCTGCAGCAATGGCAACAACGTTGCGCAAACTATTAACTGGCGAACTACTTACTCTAGCTTC
CCGGCAACAATTAATAGACTGGATGGAGGCGGATAAAGTTGCAGGACCACTTCTGCGCTCGGCCCTTCCG
GCTGGCTGGTTTATTGCTGATAAATCTGGAGCCGGTGAGCGTGGGTCTCGCGGTATCATTGCAGCACTGG
GGCCAGATGGTAAGCCCTCCCGTATCGTAGTTATCTACACGACGGGGAGTCAGGCAACTATGGATGAACG
AAATAGACAGATCGCTGAGATAGGTGCCTCACTGATTAAGCATTGGTAACTGTCAGACCAAGTTTACTCA
TATATACTTTAGATTGATTTAAAACTTCATTTTTAATTTAAAAGGATCTAGGTGAAGATCCTTTTTGATA
ATCTCATGACCAAAATCCCTTAACGTGAGTTTTCGTTCCACTGAGCGTCAGACCCCGTAGAAAAGATCAA
AGGATCTTCTTGAGATCCTTTTTTTCTGCGCGTAATCTGCTGCTTGCAAACAAAAAAACCACCGCTACCA
GCGGTGGTTTGTTTGCCGGATCAAGAGCTACCAACTCTTTTTCCGAAGGTAACTGGCTTCAGCAGAGCGC
AGATACCAAATACTGTTCTTCTAGTGTAGCCGTAGTTAGGCCACCACTTCAAGAACTCTGTAGCACCGCC
TACATACCTCGCTCTGCTAATCCTGTTACCAGTGGCTGCTGCCAGTGGCGATAAGTCGTGTCTTACCGGG
TTGGACTCAAGACGATAGTTACCGGATAAGGCGCAGCGGTCGGGCTGAACGGGGGGTTCGTGCACACAGC
CCAGCTTGGAGCGAACGACCTACACCGAACTGAGATACCTACAGCGTGAGCTATGAGAAAGCGCCACGCT
TCCCGAAGGGAGAAAGGCGGACAGGTATCCGGTAAGCGGCAGGGTCGGAACAGGAGAGCGCACGAGGGAG
CTTCCAGGGGGAAACGCCTGGTATCTTTATAGTCCTGTCGGGTTTCGCCACCTCTGACTTGAGCGTCGAT
TTTTGTGATGCTCGTCAGGGGGGCGGAGCCTATGGAAAAACGCCAGCAACGCGGCCTTTTTACGGTTCCT
GGCCTTTTGCTGGCCTTTTGCTCACATGTTCTTTCCTGCGTTATCCCCTGATTCTGTGGATAACCGTATT
ACCGCCTTTGAGTGAGCTGATACCGCTCGCCGCAGCCGAACGACCGAGCGCAGCGAGTCAGTGAGCGAGG
AAGCGGAAGAGCGCCCAATACGCAAACCGCCTCTCCCCGCGCGTTGGCCGATTCATTAATGCAGCTGGCA
CGACAGGTTTCCCGACTGGAAAGCGGGCAGTGAGCGCAACGCAATTAATGTGAGTTAGCTCACTCATTAG
GCACCCCAGGCTTTACACTTTATGCTTCCGGCTCGTATGTTGTGTGGAATTGTGAGCGGATAACAATTTC
ACACAGGAAACAGCTATGACCATGATTACGCCAAGCTCTAGCTAGAGGTCGACCAATTCTCATGTTTGAC
AGCTTATCATCGCAGATCCGGGCAACGTTGTTGCCATTGCTGCAGGCGCAGAACTGGTAGGTATGGAAGA
TCTATACATTGAATCAATATTGGCAATTAGCCATATTAGTCATTGGTTATATAGCATAAATCAATATTGG
CTATTGGCCATTGCATACGTTGTATCTATATCATAATATGTACATTTATATTGGCTCATGTCCAATATGA
CCGCCATGTTGACATTGATTATTGACTAGTTATTAATAGTAATCAATTACGGGGTCATTAGTTCATAGCC
CATATATGGAGTTCCGCGTTACATAACTTACGGTAAATGGCCCGCCTGGCTGACCGCCCAACGACCCCCG
CCCATTGACGTCAATAATGACGTATGTTCCCATAGTAACGCCAATAGGGACTTTCCATTGACGTCAATGG
GTGGAGTATTTACGGTAAACTGCCCACTTGGCAGTACATCAAGTGTATCATATGCCAAGTCCGCCCCCTA
TTGACGTCAATGACGGTAAATGGCCCGCCTGGCATTATGCCCAGTACATGACCTTACGGGACTTTCCTAC
TTGGCAGTACATCTACGTATTAGTCATCGCTATTACCATG
